Addgene plasmid #233125: pUC57KAN-80XFLAG
Purpose: 78X FLAG tag multimer
Depositing lab: Steve Stowers. Depositing organization: Montana State University.
Backbone
  Vector backbone: pUC57KAN
  Vector type: Unspecified
Growth in bacteria
  Bacterial resistance: Kanamycin, 50 μg/mL
  Growth temperature: 37°C
  Growth strain: DH5alpha
  Copy number: High Copy
Gene/Insert
  Gene/Insert name: FLAG tag
  Species: Synthetic
  Mutation: None
  Cloning method: Restriction Enzyme; 5′ cloning site Unknown (unknown if destroyed)
Terms and licenses: Academic/Nonprofit Terms; Industry Terms: Not Available to Industry
Depositor comments: Please note: This plasmid contains 78x FLAG tags rather than the intended 80x FLAG tags. This will not impact the function of the plasmid.
How to cite: pUC57KAN-80XFLAG was a gift from Steve Stowers (Addgene plasmid # 233125 ; http://n2t.net/addgene:233125 ; RRID:Addgene_233125)
