[The description below was written by a language model from this plasmid's Addgene catalogue record and pLannotate feature annotations shown in this document.]
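Description:
pUC57KAN-80XFLAG is a high-copy bacterial cloning plasmid built on the pUC57KAN backbone that carries a long synthetic array of tandem FLAG epitope tags. It replicates in E. coli from the ColE1/pUC-type origin and is selected with kanamycin through an aph(3')-Ia (KanR) gene driven by the AmpR (bla) promoter. The usual pUC remnants flank the insert: the lac promoter, lac operator and CAP binding site, a lacZα fragment, and short fragments of lacI, rop and the pBR322 bom region. The vector type is listed as unspecified. No eukaryotic promoter is annotated, so the plasmid appears to serve as a source of the tag cassette rather than as an expression vector.

Despite its name, the depositor notes that the plasmid contains 78 rather than the intended 80 FLAG copies and states that this does not affect function. The feature table of the 7,778 nt long-read sequence agrees: it shows 78 regularly spaced FLAG-matching segments on the forward strand, spanning roughly 3 kb. Most sit in blocks of five with slightly larger gaps between blocks, which suggests a repeating modular design with short spacers. Upstream of the array the annotation also picks up a short fragment resembling rat Slc17a8 (Vglut3) and SV40 polyadenylation signal fragments. The catalogue entry does not mention or explain these elements, and about 900 bp downstream of the array carries no annotation.

The record gives the purpose only as a FLAG tag multimer. Such highly multimerised epitope arrays are generally fused to a protein of interest to amplify the anti-FLAG immunodetection signal. The insert was cloned with restriction enzymes, but the cloning sites are not recorded.
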