Features (pLannotate 1.2.2; 91 found; start..end, strand, type, name):
    137..236     +  misc_feature   bom (fragment): basis of mobility region from pBR322
    242..399     -  CDS            lacZα (fragment): LacZα fragment of β-galactosidase; lacZ fragment
    565..807     +  CDS            Slc17a8 (fragment): VGLU3_RAT - Also known as Vglut3. Experimental evidence at protein level: Swiss-Prot protein existence level 1. Mediates the uptake of glutamate into synaptic vesicles at presynaptic nerve terminals of excitatory neural cells. May also mediate the transport of inorganic phosphate. From Rattus norvegicus (Rat).
   1358..1427    +  polyA_signal   SV40 poly(A) signal (fragment): SV40 polyadenylation signal
   1428..1462    +  polyA_signal   SV40 poly(A) signal (fragment): SV40 polyadenylation signal
   1637..1661    +  CDS            3xFLAG (fragment): three tandem FLAG® epitope tags
   1673..1697    +  CDS            3xFLAG (fragment): three tandem FLAG® epitope tags
   1709..1733    +  CDS            3xFLAG (fragment): three tandem FLAG® epitope tags
   1745..1769    +  CDS            3xFLAG (fragment): three tandem FLAG® epitope tags
   1781..1805    +  CDS            3xFLAG (fragment): three tandem FLAG® epitope tags
   1835..1859    +  CDS            3xFLAG (fragment): three tandem FLAG® epitope tags
   1871..1895    +  CDS            3xFLAG (fragment): three tandem FLAG® epitope tags
   1907..1931    +  CDS            3xFLAG (fragment): three tandem FLAG® epitope tags
   1943..1967    +  CDS            3xFLAG (fragment): three tandem FLAG® epitope tags
   1979..2003    +  CDS            3xFLAG (fragment): three tandem FLAG® epitope tags
   2033..2057    +  CDS            3xFLAG (fragment): three tandem FLAG® epitope tags
   2069..2093    +  CDS            3xFLAG (fragment): three tandem FLAG® epitope tags
   2105..2129    +  CDS            3xFLAG (fragment): three tandem FLAG® epitope tags
   2141..2165    +  CDS            3xFLAG (fragment): three tandem FLAG® epitope tags
   2177..2201    +  CDS            3xFLAG (fragment): three tandem FLAG® epitope tags
   2231..2255    +  CDS            3xFLAG (fragment): three tandem FLAG® epitope tags
   2267..2291    +  CDS            3xFLAG (fragment): three tandem FLAG® epitope tags
   2303..2327    +  CDS            3xFLAG (fragment): three tandem FLAG® epitope tags
   2339..2363    +  CDS            3xFLAG (fragment): three tandem FLAG® epitope tags
   2375..2399    +  CDS            3xFLAG (fragment): three tandem FLAG® epitope tags
   2411..2435    +  CDS            3xFLAG (fragment): three tandem FLAG® epitope tags
   2465..2489    +  CDS            3xFLAG (fragment): three tandem FLAG® epitope tags
   2501..2525    +  CDS            3xFLAG (fragment): three tandem FLAG® epitope tags
   2537..2561    +  CDS            3xFLAG (fragment): three tandem FLAG® epitope tags
   2573..2597    +  CDS            3xFLAG (fragment): three tandem FLAG® epitope tags
   2609..2633    +  CDS            3xFLAG (fragment): three tandem FLAG® epitope tags
   2663..2687    +  CDS            3xFLAG (fragment): three tandem FLAG® epitope tags
   2699..2723    +  CDS            3xFLAG (fragment): three tandem FLAG® epitope tags
   2735..2759    +  CDS            3xFLAG (fragment): three tandem FLAG® epitope tags
   2771..2795    +  CDS            3xFLAG (fragment): three tandem FLAG® epitope tags
   2807..2831    +  CDS            3xFLAG (fragment): three tandem FLAG® epitope tags
   2861..2885    +  CDS            3xFLAG (fragment): three tandem FLAG® epitope tags
   2897..2921    +  CDS            3xFLAG (fragment): three tandem FLAG® epitope tags
   2933..2957    +  CDS            3xFLAG (fragment): three tandem FLAG® epitope tags
   2969..2993    +  CDS            3xFLAG (fragment): three tandem FLAG® epitope tags
   3005..3029    +  CDS            3xFLAG (fragment): three tandem FLAG® epitope tags
   3059..3083    +  CDS            3xFLAG (fragment): three tandem FLAG® epitope tags
   3095..3119    +  CDS            3xFLAG (fragment): three tandem FLAG® epitope tags
   3131..3155    +  CDS            3xFLAG (fragment): three tandem FLAG® epitope tags
   3185..3209    +  CDS            3xFLAG (fragment): three tandem FLAG® epitope tags
   3221..3245    +  CDS            3xFLAG (fragment): three tandem FLAG® epitope tags
   3257..3281    +  CDS            3xFLAG (fragment): three tandem FLAG® epitope tags
   3293..3317    +  CDS            3xFLAG (fragment): three tandem FLAG® epitope tags
   3329..3353    +  CDS            3xFLAG (fragment): three tandem FLAG® epitope tags
   3383..3407    +  CDS            3xFLAG (fragment): three tandem FLAG® epitope tags
   3419..3443    +  CDS            3xFLAG (fragment): three tandem FLAG® epitope tags
   3455..3479    +  CDS            3xFLAG (fragment): three tandem FLAG® epitope tags
   3491..3515    +  CDS            3xFLAG (fragment): three tandem FLAG® epitope tags
   3527..3551    +  CDS            3xFLAG (fragment): three tandem FLAG® epitope tags
   3581..3605    +  CDS            3xFLAG (fragment): three tandem FLAG® epitope tags
   3617..3641    +  CDS            3xFLAG (fragment): three tandem FLAG® epitope tags
   3653..3677    +  CDS            3xFLAG (fragment): three tandem FLAG® epitope tags
   3689..3713    +  CDS            3xFLAG (fragment): three tandem FLAG® epitope tags
   3725..3749    +  CDS            3xFLAG (fragment): three tandem FLAG® epitope tags
   3779..3803    +  CDS            3xFLAG (fragment): three tandem FLAG® epitope tags
   3815..3839    +  CDS            3xFLAG (fragment): three tandem FLAG® epitope tags
   3851..3875    +  CDS            3xFLAG (fragment): three tandem FLAG® epitope tags
   3887..3911    +  CDS            3xFLAG (fragment): three tandem FLAG® epitope tags
   3923..3947    +  CDS            3xFLAG (fragment): three tandem FLAG® epitope tags
   3959..3983    +  CDS            3xFLAG (fragment): three tandem FLAG® epitope tags
   4013..4037    +  CDS            3xFLAG (fragment): three tandem FLAG® epitope tags
   4049..4073    +  CDS            3xFLAG (fragment): three tandem FLAG® epitope tags
   4085..4109    +  CDS            3xFLAG (fragment): three tandem FLAG® epitope tags
   4121..4145    +  CDS            3xFLAG (fragment): three tandem FLAG® epitope tags
   4157..4181    +  CDS            3xFLAG (fragment): three tandem FLAG® epitope tags
   4211..4235    +  CDS            3xFLAG (fragment): three tandem FLAG® epitope tags
   4247..4271    +  CDS            3xFLAG (fragment): three tandem FLAG® epitope tags
   4283..4307    +  CDS            3xFLAG (fragment): three tandem FLAG® epitope tags
   4319..4343    +  CDS            3xFLAG (fragment): three tandem FLAG® epitope tags
   4355..4379    +  CDS            3xFLAG (fragment): three tandem FLAG® epitope tags
   4409..4433    +  CDS            3xFLAG (fragment): three tandem FLAG® epitope tags
   4445..4469    +  CDS            3xFLAG (fragment): three tandem FLAG® epitope tags
   4481..4505    +  CDS            3xFLAG (fragment): three tandem FLAG® epitope tags
   4517..4541    +  CDS            3xFLAG (fragment): three tandem FLAG® epitope tags
   4553..4577    +  CDS            3xFLAG (fragment): three tandem FLAG® epitope tags
   4607..4631    +  CDS            3xFLAG (fragment): three tandem FLAG® epitope tags
   4643..4667    +  CDS            3xFLAG (fragment): three tandem FLAG® epitope tags
   4679..4703    +  CDS            3xFLAG (fragment): three tandem FLAG® epitope tags
   5626..5642    -  protein_bind   lac operator: The lac repressor binds to the lac operator to inhibit transcription in E. coli. This inhibition can be relieved by adding lactose or isopropyl-β-D-thiogalactopyranoside (IPTG). lac repressor encoded by lacI
   5650..5680    -  promoter       lac promoter: promoter for the E. coli lac operon
   5695..5716    -  protein_bind   CAP binding site: CAP binding activates transcription in the presence of cAMP. E. coli catabolite activator protein
   5729..5821    -  CDS            lacI (fragment): lac repressor; lacI; The lac repressor binds to the lac operator to inhibit transcription in E. coli. This inhibition can be relieved by adding lactose or isopropyl-β-D-thiogalactopyranoside (IPTG).
   6004..6592    -  rep_origin     ori: high-copy-number ColE1/pMB1/pBR322/pUC origin of replication
   6763..7578    -  CDS            KanR: aminoglycoside phosphotransferase; aph(3')-Ia; confers resistance to kanamycin in bacteria or G418 (Geneticin®) in eukaryotes
   7579..7683    -  promoter       AmpR promoter: bla
   7778..35      +  CDS            rop (fragment) (across the origin): Rop protein, which maintains plasmids at low copy number; rop
>Addgene plasmid #233125 | pUC57KAN-80XFLAG | addgene full sequence | sequence record 467240 | Addgene Long Read Sequencing Result
TCGCGCGTTTCGGTGATGACGGTGAAAACCTCTGACACATGCAGCTCCCGGAGACGGTCACAGCTTGTCT
GTAAGCGGATGCCGGGAGCAGACAAGCCCGTCAGGGCGCGTCAGCGGGTGTTGGCGGGTGTCGGGGCTGG
CTTAACTATGCGGCATCAGAGCAGATTGTACTGAGAGTGCACCAGATGCGGTGTGAAATACCGCACAGAT
GCGTAAGGAGAAAATACCGCATCAGGCGCCATTCGCCATTCAGGCTGCGCAACTGTTGGGAAGGGCGATC
GGTGCGGGCCTCTTCGCTATTACGCCAGCTGGCGAAAGGGGGATGTGCTGCAAGGCGATTAAGTTGGGTA
ACGCCAGGGTTTTCCCAGTCACGACGTTGTAAAACGACGGCCAGTGAATTCAAAAGTCATACATACACAA
AAGGACACGCACCCACACAGACCCATCATAGAAACCAATTTGAAATTCTGAATCCTGCTTGACGCTCGTT
AATAAATGCCTGGAGCAGTTTTTAATGATTGCTGAGCTTCTGTCACTCATCCCGTAAAATGTGTTTCCGG
ATTTTTGCAGACTGTGTTCATGAACTGGACGGTCGCCGTGGAGAGCCATGTGGACTCGTCCTTCTTCTGG
GGCTATCTGGTGACGCAGATTCCCGGCGGCTTCATCGCCTCCAAGTTCCCGGCCAACAAGATATTCGGAC
TGTCCATCGTGAGCTCCGCCACGCTGCATCTCTTCGTGCCATTCGCCATGACCCTGATGCACGGTCATGT
GGTGATTTGCGTGAGGGTCCTGCAAGGACTCTTCGAGGTATGTAGCCCAACCAACCTAACAACTTGCCCA
ATTCGATTTTGCCACAGATCAAAGCCGGGGATTACGGCTGCGTGATGTTGCGAAAATGGGGAGGGTTAGA
TTTTGCTTTATGATAAAGCAAATATGTGAAATGGAAACATGTCCTAAGCCCTCAAAGGGATGGGGGTCCT
GGGAGGGCAGGAAAAAATAACAAAAGCATTTATTTTAATGCGATTTCTTTGTGCCAAGGACTGGGAAGTA
TGTCATTTTTCTTCGAATCGGAAGGGAGAGAATGATACTTTGTAAAAAGGATGTTTGTCTATTCGAGTTC
CGAAGTAACTATATTTTAGATATATATTTTTAATTTCACAAAGCACATTTTCTTAAGATACTATAACTGC
ATGAGACTAAGTGCAGAGTTTCATTAAGGAATAACTAATTCCCTAATGAAACTCGCGTCGCGCCACTTCA
ACGCTCGATGGGAGCGTCAGCGTCGCGCCACTTCAACGCTCGATGGGAGCGTCATTGGTGGGCGGGGTAA
CCGTCGAAATCAGTGTTTAGCCCGGGCAGCATTTTTTTCACTGCATTCTAGTTGTGGTTTGTCCAAACTC
ATCAATGTATCTTATCATGTCTGGATCCCAAACTCATCAATGTATCTTATCATGTCTGGATCGAGTTTCA
TTAAGGAATAACTAATTCCCTAATGAAACTCTTGGAATATAGGACAATATCCTAATTGACTTATTTAAAT
AATCCATTCCTGCAGGTGCCGTCCTACGATCCGCAGGGATACCAGCAGCAGGGCTCCGGCGGCTGGCGCG
CCCTTAAGCTCGAGGGCTCCGGCGGCGATTACAAGGATGACGACGATAAGGGCTCCGGCGGCGATTACAA
GGATGACGACGATAAGGGCTCCGGCGGCGATTACAAGGATGACGACGATAAGGGCTCCGGCGGCGATTAC
AAGGATGACGACGATAAGGGCTCCGGCGGCGATTACAAGGATGACGACGATAAGGGCTCCGGCGGCGTCG
AGGGCTCCGGCGGCGATTACAAGGATGACGACGATAAGGGCTCCGGCGGCGATTACAAGGATGACGACGA
TAAGGGCTCCGGCGGCGATTACAAGGATGACGACGATAAGGGCTCCGGCGGCGATTACAAGGATGACGAC
GATAAGGGCTCCGGCGGCGATTACAAGGATGACGACGATAAGGGCTCCGGCGGCGTCGAGGGCTCCGGCG
GCGATTACAAGGATGACGACGATAAGGGCTCCGGCGGCGATTACAAGGATGACGACGATAAGGGCTCCGG
CGGCGATTACAAGGATGACGACGATAAGGGCTCCGGCGGCGATTACAAGGATGACGACGATAAGGGCTCC
GGCGGCGATTACAAGGATGACGACGATAAGGGCTCCGGCGGCGTCGAGGGCTCCGGCGGCGATTACAAGG
ATGACGACGATAAGGGCTCCGGCGGCGATTACAAGGATGACGACGATAAGGGCTCCGGCGGCGATTACAA
GGATGACGACGATAAGGGCTCCGGCGGCGATTACAAGGATGACGACGATAAGGGCTCCGGCGGCGATTAC
AAGGATGACGACGATAAGGGCTCCGGCGGCGATTACAAGGATGACGACGATAAGGGCTCCGGCGGCGTCG
AGGGCTCCGGCGGCGATTACAAGGATGACGACGATAAGGGCTCCGGCGGCGATTACAAGGATGACGACGA
TAAGGGCTCCGGCGGCGATTACAAGGATGACGACGATAAGGGCTCCGGCGGCGATTACAAGGATGACGAC
GATAAGGGCTCCGGCGGCGATTACAAGGATGACGACGATAAGGGCTCCGGCGGCGTCGAGGGCTCCGGCG
GCGATTACAAGGATGACGACGATAAGGGCTCCGGCGGCGATTACAAGGATGACGACGATAAGGGCTCCGG
CGGCGATTACAAGGATGACGACGATAAGGGCTCCGGCGGCGATTACAAGGATGACGACGATAAGGGCTCC
GGCGGCGATTACAAGGATGACGACGATAAGGGCTCCGGCGGCGTCGAGGGCTCCGGCGGCGATTACAAGG
ATGACGACGATAAGGGCTCCGGCGGCGATTACAAGGATGACGACGATAAGGGCTCCGGCGGCGATTACAA
GGATGACGACGATAAGGGCTCCGGCGGCGATTACAAGGATGACGACGATAAGGGCTCCGGCGGCGATTAC
AAGGATGACGACGATAAGGGCTCCGGCGGCGTCGAGGGCTCCGGCGGCGATTACAAGGATGACGACGATA
AGGGCTCCGGCGGCGATTACAAGGATGACGACGATAAGGGCTCCGGCGGCGATTACAAGGATGACGACGA
TAAGGGCTCCGGCGGCGTCGAGGGCTCCGGCGGCGATTACAAGGATGACGACGATAAGGGCTCCGGCGGC
GATTACAAGGATGACGACGATAAGGGCTCCGGCGGCGATTACAAGGATGACGACGATAAGGGCTCCGGCG
GCGATTACAAGGATGACGACGATAAGGGCTCCGGCGGCGATTACAAGGATGACGACGATAAGGGCTCCGG
CGGCGTCGAGGGCTCCGGCGGCGATTACAAGGATGACGACGATAAGGGCTCCGGCGGCGATTACAAGGAT
GACGACGATAAGGGCTCCGGCGGCGATTACAAGGATGACGACGATAAGGGCTCCGGCGGCGATTACAAGG
ATGACGACGATAAGGGCTCCGGCGGCGATTACAAGGATGACGACGATAAGGGCTCCGGCGGCGTCGAGGG
CTCCGGCGGCGATTACAAGGATGACGACGATAAGGGCTCCGGCGGCGATTACAAGGATGACGACGATAAG
GGCTCCGGCGGCGATTACAAGGATGACGACGATAAGGGCTCCGGCGGCGATTACAAGGATGACGACGATA
AGGGCTCCGGCGGCGATTACAAGGATGACGACGATAAGGGCTCCGGCGGCGTCGAGGGCTCCGGCGGCGA
TTACAAGGATGACGACGATAAGGGCTCCGGCGGCGATTACAAGGATGACGACGATAAGGGCTCCGGCGGC
GATTACAAGGATGACGACGATAAGGGCTCCGGCGGCGATTACAAGGATGACGACGATAAGGGCTCCGGCG
GCGATTACAAGGATGACGACGATAAGGGCTCCGGCGGCGATTACAAGGATGACGACGATAAGGGCTCCGG
CGGCGTCGAGGGCTCCGGCGGCGATTACAAGGATGACGACGATAAGGGCTCCGGCGGCGATTACAAGGAT
GACGACGATAAGGGCTCCGGCGGCGATTACAAGGATGACGACGATAAGGGCTCCGGCGGCGATTACAAGG
ATGACGACGATAAGGGCTCCGGCGGCGATTACAAGGATGACGACGATAAGGGCTCCGGCGGCGTCGAGGG
CTCCGGCGGCGATTACAAGGATGACGACGATAAGGGCTCCGGCGGCGATTACAAGGATGACGACGATAAG
GGCTCCGGCGGCGATTACAAGGATGACGACGATAAGGGCTCCGGCGGCGATTACAAGGATGACGACGATA
AGGGCTCCGGCGGCGATTACAAGGATGACGACGATAAGGGCTCCGGCGGCGTCGAGGGCTCCGGCGGCGA
TTACAAGGATGACGACGATAAGGGCTCCGGCGGCGATTACAAGGATGACGACGATAAGGGCTCCGGCGGC
GATTACAAGGATGACGACGATAAGGGCTCCGGCGGCGATTACAAGGATGACGACGATAAGGGCTCCGGCG
GCGATTACAAGGATGACGACGATAAGGGCTCCGGCGGCGTCGAGGGCTCCGGCGGCGATTACAAGGATGA
CGACGATAAGGGCTCCGGCGGCGATTACAAGGATGACGACGATAAGGGCTCCGGCGGCGATTACAAGGAT
GACGACGATAAGGGCTCCGGCGGCGTCGACGGATCCGCGGCCGCATAATGGGTTCGCGATAGGTCACTGA
TATATATCATAGCTTTTAGTTGTAGTCGGAAATCGTTTGACGTTTATTGTTTGTTCTCGGTGTGCCGTTA
AAGTTTTCCCCCCTTTTTCTCTCTATTTGTTGAGTTCCATCGATGGACGGATCCGTGGACCTTTCAGAAG
TATATAAATATATAACTAAAGAGTAACGAATTTGTCAGCGAATAAGGGGATTCCACATGCCACACTAACA
CAATGAAACTATGTACCTAACAGAGAAACTACATATGCATACACAGCAATACCGATAACCACTACCAATA
CCATTAGCCCACATAGACCCAAACTGGCCTAATCGATCTATAAAGCATATATAGTATATACTATTAGGGT
CTCGCTTACGCGAATTTCTATTTACAAGCTCCGAAATCGAAACTGCAACACAAGATAGGGAAAGAACTGG
AAATATATACTCAACACTTGTGTATATCATAAATCACATAATCCACACAAAGCCTATGATAATTATATTT
ATATCGGTATAATCGTATATACATATATAGCCAAAGATTGTTGTTGAACTGCGAACTGCAAGTTTTATTA
CCGTTGATGATATTATCTTCTGTGTAAAGAGAACATTTTAATCAAACCCAAGCAATTGTTGATGTTCGGC
ACGAATGATAACCATAAAAAGAACTAGCTAATCAAAAGTCATATGAATACTCTGTTAACTAATTACTGTT
TATGTTTGTTGATATTATTTAATTCATTGATATTAATGCACCGTATGCTTTTGTGTTTAACTAACATGAG
CAAGGCATGATGTAGGTACTAAAAATAATACTTAAGTAGATAGCCGTAGAAGCTTGGCTCGATCGAGCAT
GGTCATAGCTGTTTCCTGTGTGAAATTGTTATCCGCTCACAATTCCACACAACATACGAGCCGGAAGCAT
AAAGTGTAAAGCCTGGGGTGCCTAATGAGTGAGCTAACTCACATTAATTGCGTTGCGCTCACTGCCCGCT
TTCCAGTCGGGAAACCTGTCGTGCCAGCTGCATTAATGAATCGGCCAACGCGCGGGGAGAGGCGGTTTGC
GTATTGGGCGCTCTTCCGCTTCCTCGCTCACTGACTCGCTGCGCTCGGTCGTTCGGCTGCGGCGAGCGGT
ATCAGCTCACTCAAAGGCGGTAATACGGTTATCCACAGAATCAGGGGATAACGCAGGAAAGAACATGTGA
GCAAAAGGCCAGCAAAAGGCCAGGAACCGTAAAAAGGCCGCGTTGCTGGCGTTTTTCCATAGGCTCCGCC
CCCCTGACGAGCATCACAAAAATCGACGCTCAAGTCAGAGGTGGCGAAACCCGACAGGACTATAAAGATA
CCAGGCGTTTCCCCCTGGAAGCTCCCTCGTGCGCTCTCCTGTTCCGACCCTGCCGCTTACCGGATACCTG
TCCGCCTTTCTCCCTTCGGGAAGCGTGGCGCTTTCTCATAGCTCACGCTGTAGGTATCTCAGTTCGGTGT
AGGTCGTTCGCTCCAAGCTGGGCTGTGTGCACGAACCCCCCGTTCAGCCCGACCGCTGCGCCTTATCCGG
TAACTATCGTCTTGAGTCCAACCCGGTAAGACACGACTTATCGCCACTGGCAGCAGCCACTGGTAACAGG
ATTAGCAGAGCGAGGTATGTAGGCGGTGCTACAGAGTTCTTGAAGTGGTGGCCTAACTACGGCTACACTA
GAAGAACAGTATTTGGTATCTGCGCTCTGCTGAAGCCAGTTACCTTCGGAAAAAGAGTTGGTAGCTCTTG
ATCCGGCAAACAAACCACCGCTGGTAGCGGTGGTTTTTTTGTTTGCAAGCAGCAGATTACGCGCAGAAAA
AAAGGATCTCAAGAAGATCCTTTGATCTTTTCTACGGGGTCTGACGCTCAGTGGAACGAAAACTCACGTT
AAGGGATTTTGGTCATGAGATTATCAAAAAGGATCTTCACCTAGATCCTTTTAAATTAAAAATGAAGTTT
TAAATCAATCTAAAGTATATATGAGTAAACTTGGTCTGACAGTTAGAAAAACTCATCGAGCATCAAATGA
AACTGCAATTTATTCATATCAGGATTATCAATACCATATTTTTGAAAAAGCCGTTTCTGTAATGAAGGAG
AAAACTCACCGAGGCAGTTCCATAGGATGGCAAGATCCTGGTATCGGTCTGCGATTCCGACTCGTCCAAC
ATCAATACAACCTATTAATTTCCCCTCGTCAAAAATAAGGTTATCAAGTGAGAAATCACCATGAGTGACG
ACTGAATCCGGTGAGAATGGCAAAAGTTTATGCATTTCTTTCCAGACTTGTTCAACAGGCCAGCCATTAC
GCTCGTCATCAAAATCACTCGCATCAACCAAACCGTTATTCATTCGTGATTGCGCCTGAGCGAGACGAAA
TACGCGATCGCTGTTAAAAGGACAATTACAAACAGGAATCGAATGCAACCGGCGCAGGAACACTGCCAGC
GCATCAACAATATTTTCACCTGAATCAGGATATTCTTCTAATACCTGGAATGCTGTTTTCCCAGGGATCG
CAGTGGTGAGTAACCATGCATCATCAGGAGTACGGATAAAATGCTTGATGGTCGGAAGAGGCATAAATTC
CGTCAGCCAGTTTAGTCTGACCATCTCATCTGTAACATCATTGGCAACGCTACCTTTGCCATGTTTCAGA
AACAACTCTGGCGCATCGGGCTTCCCATACAATCGATAGATTGTCGCACCTGATTGCCCGACATTATCGC
GAGCCCATTTATACCCATATAAATCAGCATCCATGTTGGAATTTAATCGCGGCCTAGAGCAAGACGTTTC
CCGTTGAATATGGCTCATACTCTTCCTTTTTCAATATTATTGAAGCATTTATCAGGGTTATTGTCTCATG
AGCGGATACATATTTGAATGTATTTAGAAAAATAAACAAATAGGGGTTCCGCGCACATTTCCCCGAAAAG
TGCCACCTGACGTCTAAGAAACCATTATTATCATGACATTAACCTATAAAAATAAGCGTATCACGAGGCC
CTTTCGTC
